Addgene plasmid #173549: pICSL86977OD:PITG_16275
Purpose: This is a binary plasmid that can be transferred into Agrobacterium and used to transiently express the protein encoded by the insert in plants by agro-infiltration.
Depositing lab: Sophien Kamoun. Depositing organization: Sainsbury Laboratory, Norwich. Publication: Plant pathogens convergently evolved to counteract redundant nodes of an NLR immune receptor network. Derevnina L, Contreras MP, Adachi H, Upson J, Vergara Cruces A, Xie R, Sklenar J, Menke FLH, Mugford ST, MacLean D, Ma W, Hogenhout SA, Goverse A, Maqbool A, Wu CH, Kamoun S. PLoS Biol. 2021 Aug 23;19(8):e3001136. doi: 10.1371/journal.pbio.3001136. PubMed 34424903.
Backbone
  Vector backbone: pICSL86977OD
  Backbone manufacturer: Youles SynBio plasmids
  Backbone size w/o insert (bp): 8678
  Vector type: Plant Expression
  Selectable markers: Basta
Growth in bacteria
  Bacterial resistance: Kanamycin, 50 μg/mL
  Growth temperature: 37°C
  Growth strain: DH5alpha
  Copy number: High Copy
Gene/Insert
  Gene/Insert name: PITG_16275_T30-4
  Species: Phytophthora infestans
  Promoter: 35S
  Cloning method: Restriction Enzyme; 5′ cloning site unknown (unknown if destroyed); 3′ cloning site unknown (unknown if destroyed)
Terms and licenses: Academic/Nonprofit Terms; Industry Terms: Not Available to Industry
How to cite: pICSL86977OD:PITG_16275 was a gift from Sophien Kamoun (Addgene plasmid # 173549 ; http://n2t.net/addgene:173549 ; RRID:Addgene_173549)
