[The description below was written by a language model from this plasmid's Addgene catalogue record and pLannotate feature annotations shown in this document.]
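Description:
pICSL86977OD:PITG_16275 is a plant-expression binary vector built on the pICSL86977OD backbone, designed to be moved into Agrobacterium and used for transient protein expression in plants by agro-infiltration. It replicates in E. coli from a high-copy ColE1/pUC-type origin, while the pVS1 oriV, RepA replication protein and StaA stability protein support replication and stable maintenance in Agrobacterium. Bacterial selection is by kanamycin, through an aphA-3 aminoglycoside phosphotransferase gene that the annotation places downstream of the bla (AmpR) promoter.

Two cassettes lie between the nopaline-type left and right T-DNA border repeats. Next to the left border, a NOS promoter drives the bar gene (phosphinothricin acetyltransferase) with a NOS terminator, giving Basta/glufosinate resistance as the plant selectable marker. Toward the right border is the expression cassette: a CaMV 35S promoter followed by the TMV Ω translational enhancer leader and closed by the octopine synthase terminator. An annotated fragment of a CaMV protein-coding region upstream of the promoter is most likely viral sequence carried along with an extended 35S region, not a designed payload. The insert, PITG_16275 from Phytophthora infestans strain T30-4, is not itself annotated in the feature table. It presumably occupies the short unannotated gap between the Ω leader and the OCS terminator. The record lists no tags on the protein, does not describe its function, and does not give the cloning sites used.

The associated publication concerns how plant pathogens counteract nodes of an NLR immune receptor network, which suggests the construct was used to express this pathogen protein in leaves to test its effects on plant immune signalling.

The sequenced plasmid of about 8.4 kb is slightly smaller than the backbone size stated in the catalogue. That would fit replacement of a larger placeholder fragment during cloning, although the record does not say so.
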