Features (pLannotate 1.2.2; 16 found; start..end, strand, type, name):
    634..658     -  misc_feature   RB T-DNA repeat: right border repeat from nopaline C58 T-DNA
    725..1432    -  terminator     OCS terminator: octopine synthase terminator
   1754..1807    -  misc_feature   TMV Ω: translational enhancer from the tobacco mosaic virus 5'-leader sequence (Gallie et al., 1988)
   1836..2181    -  promoter       CaMV 35S promoter: strong constitutive promoter from cauliflower mosaic virus
   1838..1884    -  promoter       minimal CaMV 35S promoter: minimal 35S promoter from cauliflower mosaic virus
   2365..3171    -  CDS            IBMP_CAMVB (fragment): Experimental evidence at protein level: Swiss-Prot protein existence level 1. Enhances the ribosomal termination-reinitiation event leading to the translation of major open reading frames on the polycistronic viral RNAs. From Cauliflower mosaic virus (strain Bari 1) (CaMV).
   3214..3466    -  terminator     NOS terminator: nopaline synthase terminator and poly(A) signal
   3497..4045    -  CDS            bar: PAT_STRHY - Experimental evidence at protein level: Swiss-Prot protein existence level 1. Inactivates phosphinothricin (PPT) by transfer of an acetyl group from acetyl CoA. Can also acetylate demethylphosphinothricin but not PTT or glutamate. This enzyme is an effector of phosphinothricin tripeptide (PTT or bialaphos) resistance. From Streptomyces hygroscopicus. Introduced by genetic manipulation and expressed in glufosinate-tolerant maize by Dekalb Genetics.
   4066..4248    -  promoter       NOS promoter: nopaline synthase promoter NOS promoter
   4443..4467    -  misc_feature   LB T-DNA repeat: left border repeat from nopaline C58 T-DNA
   4603..5191    -  rep_origin     ori: high-copy-number ColE1/pMB1/pBR322/pUC origin of replication
   5362..6156    -  CDS            KanR: aminoglycoside phosphotransferase; aphA-3; confers resistance to kanamycin
   6157..6261    -  promoter       AmpR promoter: bla
   6323..6517    -  rep_origin     pVS1 oriV: origin of replication for the Pseudomonas plasmid pVS1 (Heeb et al., 2000)
   6583..7656    -  CDS            pVS1 RepA: replication protein from the Pseudomonas plasmid pVS1 (Heeb et al., 2000)
   8085..325     -  CDS            pVS1 StaA (across the origin): stability protein from the Pseudomonas plasmid pVS1 (Heeb et al., 2000)
>Addgene plasmid #173549 | pICSL86977OD:PITG_16275 | addgene full sequence | sequence record 342752 | Addgene NGS Result
GGCTTGGCTGCACCGGAATCAGCACGAAGTCGGCTGCCTTGATCGCGGACACAGCCAAGTCCGCCGCCTG
GGGCGCTCCGTCGATCACTACGAAGTCGCGCCGGCCGATGGCCTTCACGTCGCGGTCAATCGTCGGGCGG
TCGATGCCGACAACGGTTAGCGGTTGATCTTCCCGCACGGCCGCCCAATCGCGGGCACTGCCCTGGGGAT
CGGAATCGACTAACAGAACATCGGCCCCGGCGAGTTGCAGGGCGCGGGCTAGATGGGTTGCGATGGTCGT
CTTGCCTGACCCGCCTTTCTGGTTAAGTACAGCGATAACCTTCATGCGTTCCCCTTGCGTATTTGTTTAT
TTACTCATCGCATCATATACGCAGCGACCGCATGACGCAAGCTGTTTTACTCAAATACACATCACCTTTT
TAGACGGCGGCGCTCGGTTTCTTCAGCGGCCAAGCTGGCCGGCCAGGCCGCCAGCTTGGCATCAGACAAA
CCGGCCAGGATTTCATGCAGCCGCACGGCTGACTCCCGAGGGGAACCCTGTGGTTGGCATGCACATACAA
ATGGACGAACGGATAAACCTTTTCACGCCCTTTTAAATATCCGATTATTCTAATAAACGCTCTTTTCTCT
TAGGTTTACCCGCCAATATATCCTGTCAAACACTGATAGTTTAAACGGATCACTTCGTGTCCCTCGGTCA
CATGTGCATCCTCTAGTAGCGGTCCTGCTGAGCCTCGACATGTTGTCGCAAAATTCGCCCTGGACCCGCC
CAACGATTTGTCGTCACTGTCAAGGTTTGACCTGCACTTCATTTGGGGCCCACATACACCAAAAAAATGC
TGCATAATTCTCGGGGCAGCAAGTCGGTTACCCGGCCGCCGTGCTGGACCGGGTTGAATGGTGCCCGTAA
CTTTCGGTAGAGCGGACGGCCAATACTCAACTTCAAGGAATCTCACCCATGCGCGCCGGCGGGGAACCGG
AGTTCCCTTCAGTGAGCGTTATTAGTTCGCCGCTCGGTGTGTCGTAGATACTAGCCCCTGGGGCACTTTT
GAAATTTGAATAAGATTTATGTAATCAGTCTTTTAGGTTTGACCGGTTCTGCCGCTTTTTTTAAAATTGG
ATTTGTAATAATAAAACGCAATTGTTTGTTATTGTGGCGCTCTATCATAGATGTCGCTATAAACCTATTC
AGCACAATATATTGTTTTCATTTTAATATTGTACATATAAGTAGTAGGGTACAATCAGTAAATTGAACGG
AGAATATTATTCATAAAAATACGATAGTAACGGGTGATATATTCATTAGAATGAACCGAAACCGGCGGTA
AGGATCTGAGCTACACATGCTCAGGTTTTTTACAACGTGCACAACAGAATTGAAAGCAAATATCATGCGA
TCATAGGCTTCTCGCATATCTCATTAAAGCAGGACAAGCTCAGTCCAACTTTCCCATTGTTTTAAGGTAA
TTAGTGTACTCAAGCACTGTTTTCATCTTCTCAGCGTCAGTGAAGTCAGGGAAGTCCTTCACGATCTTAG
CCATGTCAGCAGGGTTCATCTTAGCCTCCTCAGCGAACTTGAAAGCTCCCTTCATCTTGTCGTCAGCCAA
CACAAGAGCCTTCTCCAACACAGGCAAGTTCAATGTTTTTTCCAACTTCTCCAAAGCTGAGAAAGAGTTA
GTCCTGTACACCTTGTCCACCACGAACTTAGCCATTGCCTCCTCAGCCACCTCCTTGAATCCCATTGTAT
CGATAATTGTAAATGTAATTGTAATGTTGTTTGTTGTTTGTTGTTGTTGGTAATTGTTGTAAAAATGAGC
TCTTATACTCGAGCGTGTCCTCTCCAAATGAAATGAACTTCCTTATATAGAGGAAGGGTCTTGCGAAGGA
TAGTGGGATTGTGCGTCATCCCTTACGTCAGTGGAGATGTCACATCAATCCACTTGCTTTGTAGACGTGG
TTGGAACCTCTTCTTTTTCCACGATGCTCCTCGTGGGTGGGGGTCCATCTTTGGGACCACTGTCGGCAGA
GAGATCTTGAATGATAGCCTTTCCTTTATCGCAATGATGGCATTTGTAGGAGCCACCTTCCTTTTCTACT
GTCCTTTCGATGAAGTGACAGATAGCTGGGCAATGGAATCCGAGGAGGTTTCCCGAAATTATCCTTTGTT
GAAAAGTCTCAATAGCCCTTTGATCTTCTGAGACTGTATCTTTGACATTTTTGGAGTAGACCAGAGTGTC
GTGCTCCACCATGTTGACGAAGATTTTCTTCTTGTCATTGAGTCGTAAAAGACTCTGTATGAACTGTTCG
CCAGTCTTGACGGCGAGTTCTGTTAGATCCTCGATTTGAATCTTAGACTCCATGCATGGCCTTAGATTCA
GTAGGAACTACCTTTTTAGAGACTCCAATCTCTATTACTTGCCTTGGTTTATGAAGCAAGCCTTGAATCG
TCCATACTGGAATAGTACTTCTGATCTTGAGAAATATGTCTTTCTCTGTGTTCTTGATGCAATTAGTCCT
GAATCTTTTGACTGCATCTTTAACCTTCTTGGGAAGGTATTTGATCTCCTGGAGATTGTTACTCGGGTAG
ATCGTCTTGATGAGACTTGCTGCGTAGGCCTCTCTAACCATCTGTGGGTCAGCATTCTTTCTGAAATTGA
AGAGGCTAACCTTCTCATTATCAGTGGTGAACATAGTGTCGTCACCTTCACCTTCGAACTTCCTTCCTAG
ATCGTAAAGATAGAGGAAATCGTCCATTGTAATCTCCGGGGCAAAGGAGATCTCTTTTGGGGCTGGATCA
CTGCTGGGCCTTTTGGTTCCTAGCGTGAGCCAGTGGGCTTTTTGCTTTGGTGGGCTTGTTAGGGCCTTAG
CAAAGCTCTTGGGCTTGAGTTGAGCTTCTCCTTTGGGGATGAAGTTCAACCTGTCTGTTTGCTGACTTGT
TGTGTACGCGTCAGCTGCTGCTCTTGCCTCTGTAATAGTGGCAAATTTCTTGTGTGCAACTCCGGGAACG
CCGTTTGTTGCCGCCTTTGTACAACCCCAGTCATCGTATATACCGGCATGTGGACCGTTATACACAACGT
AGTAGTTGATATGAGGGTGTTGAATACCCGATTCTGCTCTGAGAGGAGCAACTGTGCTGTTAAGCTCAGA
TTTTTGTGGGATTGGAATTCCTCCAAGCTTGAATTCTTGCAGCGCTCCAATTCAGCAAGCGTCGATCTAG
TAACATAGATGACACCGCGCGCGATAATTTATCCTAGTTTGCGCGCTATATTTTGTTTTCTATCGCGTAT
TAAATGTATAATTGCGGGACTCTAATCATAAAAACCCATCTCATAAATAACGTCATGCATTACATGTTAA
TTATTACATGCTTAACGTAATTCAACAGAAATTATATGATAATCATCGCAAGACCGGCAACAGGATTCAA
TCTTAAGAAACTTTATTGCCAAATGTTTGAACGATCTGCTTGACTCTAGATCCAGAGTCCCGCTCAAATC
TCAGTCACAGGAAGAACAGGTCTAGGAGGAACAGGAAGAGAGAAATCAAGCTGCCAGAATCCCACATCAT
GCCAATTTCCATGTTTGAAACCAGCAGCTCTAAGCATTCCCCTAGGAGCATAACCAAGAGCCTCATGCAT
CCTCACAGAAGGATCATTAGGAAGTCCAATCACAGCAACCACAGACTTGAAACCCTGAGCCTCCAAAGAC
TTCAAAAGATGAGTGTAAAGAGTAGATCCAAGACCAGTTCTTTGATGCCTAGGAGACACGTAAACAGTAG
ACTCAGCAGTCCAATCGTAAGCATTCCTAGCCTTCCAAGGACCAGCATAAGCAATACCAGCCACTTCACC
ATCCACTTCAGCAACAAGCCAAGGATACCTCTCTCTAAGCCTCACAAGATCATCAGTCCACTCTTGTGGT
TCTTGAGGCTCAGTCCTGAAATTCACAGTAGAAGTCTCAATGTAATGATTCACAATAGTGCACACAGCAG
GCATATCAGCCTCAGTAGCCCTTCTAATATCAGCAGGCCTTCTTTCAGGAGACATGCGAAACGATCCAGA
TCCGGTGCAGATTATTTGGATTGAGAGTGAATATGAGACTCTAATTGGATACCGAGGGGAATTTATGGAA
CGTCAGTGGAGCATTTTGACAAGAAATATTTGCTAGCTGATAGTGACCTTAGGCGACTTTTGAACGCGCA
ATAATGGTTTCTGACGTATGTGCTTAGCTCATTAAACTCCAGAAACCCGCGGCTGAGTGGCTCCTTCAAC
GTTGCGGTTCTGTCAGTTCCAAACGTAAAACGGCTTGTCCCGCGTCATCGGCGGGGGTCATAACGTGACT
CCCTTAATTCTCCGCTCCGGATCCGAATTCGGCACAGAGTGTTCAACCCCAGTACATTAAAAACGTCCGC
AATGTGTTATTAAGTTGTCTAAGCGTCAATTTGTTTACACCACAATATATCCTGCCACCAGCCAGCCAAC
AGCTCCCCGACCGGCAGCTCGGCACAAAATCACCACTCGATACAGGCAGCCCATCAACCATGACTACTGT
CCGGTCCAACAGATCCGAGCAGGAACCGTAAAAAGGCCGCGTTGCTGGCGTTTTTCCATAGGCTCCGCCC
CCCTGACGAGCATCACAAAAATCGACGCTCAAGTCAGAGGTGGCGAAACCCGACAGGACTATAAAGATAC
CAGGCGTTTCCCCCTGGAAGCTCCCTCGTGCGCTCTCCTGTTCCGACCCTGCCGCTTACCGGATACCTGT
CCGCCTTTCTCCCTTCGGGAAGCGTGGCGCTTTCTCATAGCTCACGCTGTAGGTATCTCAGTTCGGTGTA
GGTCGTTCGCTCCAAGCTGGGCTGTGTGCACGAACCCCCCGTTCAGCCCGACCGCTGCGCCTTATCCGGT
AACTATCGTCTTGAGTCCAACCCGGTAAGACACGACTTATCGCCACTGGCAGCAGCCACTGGTAACAGGA
TTAGCAGAGCGAGGTATGTAGGCGGTGCTACAGAGTTCTTGAAGTGGTGGCCTAACTACGGCTACACTAG
AAGAACAGTATTTGGTATCTGCGCTCTGCTGAAGCCAGTTACCTTCGGAAAAAGAGTTGGTAGCTCTTGA
TCCGGCAAACAAACCACCGCTGGTAGCGGTGGTTTTTTTGTTTGCAAGCAGCAGATTACGCGCAGAAAAA
AAGGATCTCAAGAAGATCCTTTGATCTTTTCTACGGGGTCTGACGCTCAGTGGAACGAAAACTCACGTTA
AGGGATTTTGGTCATGAGATTATCAAAAAGGATCTTCACCTAGATCCTTTTAAATTAAAAATGAAGTTTT
AAATCAATCTAAAGTATATATGAGTAAACTTGGTCTGACAGCTAAAACAATTCATCCAGTAAAATATAAT
ATTTTATTTTCTCCCAATCAGGCTTGATCCCCAGTAAGTCAAAAAATAGCTCGACATACTGTTCTTCCCC
GATATCCTCCCTGAGCGACCGGACGCAGAAGGCAATGTCATACCACTTGTCCGCCCTGCCGCTTCTCCCA
AGATCAATAAAGCCACTTACTTTGCCATCTTTCACAAAGATGTTGCTGTCTCCCAGGTCGCCGTGGGAAA
AGACAAGTTCCTCTTCGGGCTTTTCCGTCTTTAAAAAATCATACAGCTCGCGCGGATCTTTAAATGGAGT
GTCCTCTTCCCAGTTTTCGCAATCCACATCGGCCAGATCGTTATTCAGTAAGTAATCCAATTCGGCTAAG
CGGCTGTCTAAGCTATTCGTATAGGGACAATCCGATATGTCGATGGAGTGAAAGAGCCTGATGCACTCCG
CATACAGCTCGATAATCTTTTCAGGGCTTTGTTCATCTTCATACTCTTCCGAGCAAAGGACGCCATCGGC
CTCACTCATGAGCAGATTGCTCCAGCCATCATGCCGTTCAAAGTGCAGGACCTTTGGAACAGGCAGCTTT
CCTTCCAGCCATAGCATCATGTCCTTTTCCCGTTCCACATCATAGGTGGTCCCTTTATACCGGCTGTCCG
TCATTTTTAAATATAGGTTTTCATTTTCTCCCACCAGCTTATATACCTTAGCAGGAGACATTCCTTCCGT
ATCTTTTACGCAGCGGTATTTTTCGATCAGTTTTTTCAATTCCGGTGATATTCTCATTTTAGCCATACTC
TTCCTTTTTCAATATTATTGAAGCATTTATCAGGGTTATTGTCTCATGAGCGGATACATATTTGAATGTA
TTTAGAAAAATAAACAAATAGGGGTTCCGCGCACTCGGAGCCTTGATGTGGGCGCTTTTTGCAGCTGTTC
GGCTGTGCGCTGGCCAGACAGTTATGCACAGGCCAGGCGGGTTTTAAGAGTTTTAATAAGTTTTAAAGAG
TTTTAGGCGGAAAAATCGCCTTTTTTCTCTTTTATATCAGTCACTTACATGTGTGACCGGTTCCCAATGT
ACGGCTTTGGGTTCCCAATGTACGGGTTCCGGTTCCCAATGTACGGCTTTGGGTTCCCAATGTACGTGCT
ATCCACAGGAAAGAAGCTTTTTCGACCTTTTTCCCCTGCTAGGGCAATTTGCCCTAGCATCTGCTCCGTA
CATTAGGAACCGGCGGATGCTTCGCCCTCGATCAGGTTGCGGTAGCGCATGACTAGGATCGGGCCAGCCT
GCCCCGCCTCCTCCTTCAAATCGTACTCCGGCAGGTCATTTGACCCGATCAGCTTGCGCACGGTGAAACA
GAACTTCTTGAACTCTCCGGCGCTGCCACTGCGTTCGTAGATCGTCTTGAACAACCATCTGGCTTCTGCC
TTGCCTGCGGCGCGGCGTGCCAGGCGGTAGAGAAAACGGCCGATGCCGGGATCGATCAAAAAGTAATCGG
GGTGAACCGTCAGCACGTCCGGGTTCTTGCCTTCTGTGATCTCGCGGTACATCCAATCAGCTAGCTCGAT
CTCGATGTACTCCGGCCGCCCGGTTTCGCTCTTTACGATCTTGTAGCGGCTAATCAAGGCTTCACCCTCG
GATACCGTCACCAGGCGGCCGTTCTTGGCCTTCTTCGTACGCTGCATGGCAACGTGCGTGGTGTTTAACC
GAATGCAGGTTTCTACCAGGTCGTCTTTCTGCTTTCCGCCATCGGCTCGCCGGCAGAACTTGAGTACGTC
CGCAACGTGTGGACGGAACACGCGGCCGGGCTTGTCTCCCTTCCCTTCCCGGTATCGGTTCATGGATTCG
GTTAGATGGGAAACCGCCATCAGTACCAGGTCGTAATCCCACACACTGGCCATGCCGGCCGGCCCTGCGG
AAACCTCTACGTGCCCGTCTGGAAGCTCGTAGCGGATCACCTCGCCAGCTCGTCGGTCACGCTTCGACAG
ACGGAAAACGGCCACGTCCATGATGCTGCGACTATCGCGGGTGCCCACGTCATAGAGCATCGGAACGAAA
AAATCTGGTTGCTCGTCGCCCTTGGGCGGCTTCCTAATCGACGACGCACCGGCTGCCGGCGGTTGCCGGG
ATTCTTTGCGGATTCGATCAGCGGCCGCTTGCCACGATTCACCGGGGCGTGCTTCTGCCTCGATGCGTTG
CCGCTGGGCGGCCTGCGCGGCCTTCAACTTCTCCACCAGGTCATCACCCAGCGCCGCGCCGATTTGTACC
GGGCCGGATGGTTTGCGACCGCTCACGCCGATTCCTCGGGCTTGGGGGTTCCAGTGCCATTGCAGGGCCG
GCAGACAACCCAGCCGCTTACGCCTGGCCAACCGCCCGTTCCTCCACACATGGGGCATTCCACGGCGTCG
GTGCCTGGTTGTTCTTGATTTTCCATGCCGCCTCCTTTAGCCGCTAAAATTCATCTACTCATTTATTCAT
TTGCTCATTTACTCTGGTAGCTGCGCGATGTATTCAGATAGCAGCTCGGTAATGGTCTTGCCTTGGCGTA
CCGCGTACATCTTCAGCTTGGTGTGATCCTCCGCCGGCAACTGAAAGTTGACCCGCTTCATGGCTGGCGT
GTCTGCCAGGCTGGCCAACGTTGCAGCCTTGCTGCTGCGTGCGCTCGGACGGCCGGCACTTAGCGTGTTT
GTGCTTTTGCTCATTTTCTCTTTACCTCATTAACTCAAATGAGTTTTGATTTAATTTCAGCGGCCAGCGC
CTGGACCTCGCGGGCAGCGTCGCCCTCGGGTTCTGATTCAAGAACGGTTGTGCCGGCGGCGGCAGTGCCT
GGGTAGCTCACGCGCTGCGTGATACGGGACTCAAGAATGGGCAGCTCGTACCCGGCCAGCGCCTCGGCAA
CCTCACCGCCGATGCGCGTGCCTTTGATCGCCCGCGACACGACAAAGGCCGCTTGTAGCCTTCCATCCGT
GACCTCAATGCGCTGCTTAACCAGCTCCACCAGGTCGGCGGTGGCCCATATGTCGTAAG
